LOCUS       Exported 7144 bp ds-DNA circular SYN 12-MAY-2021
DEFINITION  expresses a Cre-dependent red light-shifted channelrhodopsin
            variant.
ACCESSION   .
VERSION     .
KEYWORDS    pAAV-EF1-alpha-DIO-ReaChR-P2A-dTomato
SOURCE      synthetic DNA construct
  ORGANISM  synthetic DNA construct
REFERENCE   1 (bases 1 to 7144)
  AUTHORS   Messier JE, Chen H, Cai ZL, Xue M
  TITLE     Targeting light-gated chloride channels to neuronal somatodendritic
            domain reduces their excitatory effect in the axon.
  JOURNAL   Elife. 2018 Aug 9;7. pii: 38506. doi: 10.7554/eLife.38506.
  PUBMED    30091701
REFERENCE   2 (bases 1 to 7144)
  AUTHORS   .
  TITLE     Direct Submission
  JOURNAL   Exported May 12, 2021 from SnapGene Server 1.1.58
            http://www.snapgene.com
FEATURES             Location/Qualifiers
     source          1..7144
                     /organism="synthetic DNA construct"
                     /mol_type="other DNA"
     protein_bind    35..68
                     /label=loxP
                     /bound_moiety="Cre recombinase"
                     /note="Cre-mediated recombination occurs in the 8-bp core
                     sequence (GCATACAT)."
     protein_bind    119..152
                     /label=lox2272
                     /bound_moiety="Cre recombinase"
                     /note="Cre-mediated recombination occurs in the 8-bp core
                     sequence (GGATACTT). lox2272 sites are compatible with each
                     other, but incompatible with loxP or loxN sites (Lee and
                     Saito, 1988)."
     regulatory      162..171
                     /regulatory_class="other"
                     /note="vertebrate consensus sequence for strong initiation
                     of translation (Kozak, 1987)"
     CDS             1233..1289
                     /codon_start=1
                     /product="2A peptide from porcine teschovirus-1
                     polyprotein"
                     /label=P2A
                     /note="Eukaryotic ribosomes fail to insert a peptide bond
                     between the Gly and Pro residues, yielding separate
                     polypeptides."
                     /translation="ATNFSLLKQAGDVEENPGP"
     CDS             1290..1991
                     /codon_start=1
                     /product="dimeric variant of DsRed fluorescent protein
                     (Shaner et al., 2004)"
                     /label=dTomato
                     /note="mammalian codon-optimized"
                     /translation="MVSKGEEVIKEFMRFKVRMEGSMNGHEFEIEGEGEGRPYEGTQTA
                     KLKVTKGGPLPFAWDILSPQFMYGSKAYVKHPADIPDYKKLSFPEGFKWERVMNFEDGG
                     LVTVTQDSSLQDGTLIYKVKMRGTNFPPDGPVMQKKTMGWEASTERLYPRDGVLKGEIH
                     QALKLKDGGHYLVEFKTIYMAKKPVQLPGYYYVDTKLDITSHNEDYTIVEQYERSEGRH
                     HLFLYGMDELYK"
     primer_bind     complement(1423..1441)
                     /label=mCherry-R
                     /note="mCherry, reverse primer"
     primer_bind     1691..1710
                     /label=mCherry-F
                     /note="mCherry, forward primer"
     primer_bind     1885..1908
                     /label=DsRed1-C
                     /note="DsRed1, forward primer"
     protein_bind    complement(2009..2042)
                     /label=loxP
                     /bound_moiety="Cre recombinase"
                     /note="Cre-mediated recombination occurs in the 8-bp core
                     sequence (GCATACAT)."
     protein_bind    complement(2093..2126)
                     /label=lox2272
                     /bound_moiety="Cre recombinase"
                     /note="Cre-mediated recombination occurs in the 8-bp core
                     sequence (GGATACTT). lox2272 sites are compatible with each
                     other, but incompatible with loxP or loxN sites (Lee and
                     Saito, 1988)."
     promoter        complement(2157..3335)
                     /label=EF-1-alpha promoter
                     /note="strong constitutive promoter for human elongation
                     factor EF-1-alpha"
     intron          2166..3104
                     /label=EF-1-alpha intron A
                     /note="intron upstream of the start codon of human
                     EF-1-alpha"
     primer_bind     complement(2189..2209)
                     /label=EF1a-F
                     /note="Human elongation factor-1a promoter, forward primer"
     repeat_region   3436..3565
                     /label=AAV2 ITR (alternate)
                     /note="Functional equivalent of wild-type AAV2 ITR"
     rep_origin      complement(3627..4215)
                     /direction=LEFT
                     /label=ori
                     /note="high-copy-number ColE1/pMB1/pBR322/pUC origin of
                     replication"
     primer_bind     complement(3707..3726)
                     /label=pBR322ori-F
                     /note="pBR322 origin, forward primer"
     CDS             complement(4386..5246)
                     /codon_start=1
                     /gene="bla"
                     /product="beta-lactamase"
                     /label=AmpR
                     /note="confers resistance to ampicillin, carbenicillin, and
                     related antibiotics"
                     /translation="MSIQHFRVALIPFFAAFCLPVFAHPETLVKVKDAEDQLGARVGYI
                     ELDLNSGKILESFRPEERFPMMSTFKVLLCGAVLSRIDAGQEQLGRRIHYSQNDLVEYS
                     PVTEKHLTDGMTVRELCSAAITMSDNTAANLLLTTIGGPKELTAFLHNMGDHVTRLDRW
                     EPELNEAIPNDERDTTMPVAMATTLRKLLTGELLTLASRQQLIDWMEADKVAGPLLRSA
                     LPAGWFIADKSGAGERGSRGIIAALGPDGKPSRIVVIYTTGSQATMDERNRQIAEIGAS
                     LIKHW"
     primer_bind     5009..5028
                     /label=Amp-R
                     /note="Ampicillin resistance gene, reverse primer"
     promoter        complement(5247..5351)
                     /gene="bla"
                     /label=AmpR promoter
     primer_bind     5419..5437
                     /label=pBRforEco
                     /note="pBR322 vectors, upsteam of EcoRI site, forward
                     primer"
     primer_bind     complement(5475..5497)
                     /label=pGEX 3'
                     /note="pGEX vectors, reverse primer"
     primer_bind     5597..5616
                     /label=pRS-marker
                     /note="pRS vectors, use to sequence yeast selectable
                     marker"
     rep_origin      complement(5633..6088)
                     /direction=LEFT
                     /label=f1 ori
                     /note="f1 bacteriophage origin of replication; arrow
                     indicates direction of (+) strand synthesis"
     primer_bind     complement(5770..5791)
                     /label=F1ori-F
                     /note="F1 origin, forward primer"
     primer_bind     5982..6001
                     /label=F1ori-R
                     /note="F1 origin, reverse primer"
     repeat_region   6163..6303
                     /label=AAV2 ITR
                     /note="inverted terminal repeat of adeno-associated virus
                     serotype 2"
     repeat_region   6174..6303
                     /label=AAV2 ITR
     polyA_signal    6421..6532
                     /label=bGH poly(A) signal
                     /note="bovine growth hormone polyadenylation signal"
     misc_feature    6566..10
                     /label=WPRE
                     /note="woodchuck hepatitis virus posttranscriptional
                     regulatory element"
     CDS             6672..6683
                     /codon_start=1
                     /product="Factor Xa recognition and cleavage site"
                     /label=Factor Xa site
                     /translation="IEGR"
     primer_bind     7081..7101
                     /label=WPRE-R
                     /note="WPRE, reverse primer"
ORIGIN
        1 gaggttgatt atcgataagc ttgatatcga attcataact tcgtatagca tacattatac
       61 gaagttattc tttgcaccat tctaaagaat aacagtgata atttctgggt taaggcaaat
      121 aacttcgtat aggatacttt atacgaagtt atgctagcgg cgccaccatg gtgagcagaa
      181 gaccctggct gctggccctg gccctggccg tggccctggc cgccggcagc gccggcgcca
      241 gcaccggcag cgacgccacc gtgcccgtgg ccacccagga cggccccgac tacgtgttcc
      301 acagagccca cgagagaatg ctgttccaga ccagctacac cctggagaac aacggcagcg
      361 tgatctgcat ccccaacaac ggccagtgct tctgcctggc ctggctgaag agtaacggca
      421 ccaacgccga gaagctggcc gccaacatcc tgcagtgggt ggtgtttgcg ctgagcgtgg
      481 cgtgcctggg ctggtatgcg tatcaggcgt ggcgcgcgac ctgcggctgg gaagaagtgt
      541 atgtggcgct gattgaaatg atgaaaagca ttattgaagc gtttcatgaa tttgatagcc
      601 cggcgaccct gtggctgagc agcggcaacg gcgtggtgtg gatgcgctat ggcgaatggc
      661 tgctgacctg ccccgtgatt ctgattcatc tgagcaacct gaccggcctg aaagatgatt
      721 atagcaaacg caccatgggc ctgctggtga gcgacgtggg ctgcattgtg tggggcgcga
      781 ccagcgcgat gtgcaccggc tggaccaaaa ttctgttttt tctgattagc ctgagctatg
      841 gcatgtatac ctattttcat gcggccaaag tgtatattga agcgtttcat accgtgccga
      901 aaggcctgtg cagacagctg gtgagagcca tggcctggct gttcttcgtg agctggggca
      961 tgttccccgt gctgttcctg ctgggccccg agggcttcgg ccatattagc ccgtatggca
     1021 gcgcgattgg ccatagcatt ctggatctga ttgcgaagaa catgtggggc gtgctgggca
     1081 actatctgcg cgtgaaaatt catgaacata ttctgctgta tggcgatatt cgcaaaaaac
     1141 agaaaattac cattgcgggc caggaaatgg aagtggaaac cctggtggcg gaagaagaag
     1201 ataagtacga gagcagcgtt aacggaagcg gagccactaa cttctccctg ttgaaacaag
     1261 caggggatgt cgaagagaat cccgggccaa tggtgagcaa gggcgaggag gtcatcaaag
     1321 agttcatgcg cttcaaggtg cgcatggagg gctccatgaa cggccacgag ttcgagatcg
     1381 agggcgaggg cgagggccgc ccctacgagg gcacccagac cgccaagctg aaggtgacca
     1441 agggcggccc cctgcccttc gcctgggaca tcctgtcccc ccagttcatg tacggctcca
     1501 aggcgtacgt gaagcacccc gccgacatcc ccgattacaa gaagctgtcc ttccccgagg
     1561 gcttcaagtg ggagcgcgtg atgaacttcg aggacggcgg tctggtgacc gtgacccagg
     1621 actcctccct gcaggacggc acgctgatct acaaggtgaa gatgcgcggc accaacttcc
     1681 cccccgacgg ccccgtaatg cagaagaaga ccatgggctg ggaggcctcc accgagcgcc
     1741 tgtacccccg cgacggcgtg ctgaagggcg agatccacca ggccctgaag ctgaaggacg
     1801 gcggccacta cctggtggag ttcaagacca tctacatggc caagaagccc gtgcaactgc
     1861 ccggctacta ctacgtggac accaagctgg acatcacctc ccacaacgag gactacacca
     1921 tcgtggaaca gtacgagcgc tccgagggcc gccaccacct gttcctgtac ggcatggacg
     1981 agctgtacaa gtaagtcgac ggcgcgccat aacttcgtat aatgtatgct atacgaagtt
     2041 attaagaggt ttcatattgc taatagcagc tacaatccag ctaccattct gcataacttc
     2101 gtataaagta tcctatacga agttattccg gagtcgactc tagaggatcc ggtacctcac
     2161 gacacctgaa atggaagaaa aaaactttga accactgtct gaggcttgag aatgaaccaa
     2221 gatccaaact caaaaagggc aaattccaag gagaattaca tcaagtgcca agctggccta
     2281 acttcagtct ccacccactc agtgtgggga aactccatcg cataaaaccc ctccccccaa
     2341 cctaaagacg acgtactcca aaagctcgag aactaatcga ggtgcctgga cggcgcccgg
     2401 tactccgtgg agtcacatga agcgacggct gaggacggaa aggccctttt cctttgtgtg
     2461 ggtgactcac ccgcccgctc tcccgagcgc cgcgtcctcc attttgagct ccctgcagca
     2521 gggccgggaa gcggccatct ttccgctcac gcaactggtg ccgaccgggc cagccttgcc
     2581 gcccagggcg gggcgataca cggcggcgcg aggccaggca ccagagcagg ccggccagct
     2641 tgagactacc cccgtccgat tctcggtggc cgcgctcgca ggccccgcct cgccgaacat
     2701 gtgcgctggg acgcacgggc cccgtcgccg cccgcggccc caaaaaccga aataccagtg
     2761 tgcagatctt ggcccgcatt tacaagacta tcttgccaga aaaaaagcgt cgcagcaggt
     2821 catcaaaaat tttaaatggc tagagactta tcgaaagcag cgagacaggc gcgaaggtgc
     2881 caccagattc gcacgcggcg gccccagcgc ccaggccagg cctcaactca agcacgaggc
     2941 gaaggggctc cttaagcgca aggcctcgaa ctctcccacc cacttccaac ccgaagctcg
     3001 ggatcaagaa tcacgtactg cagccaggtg gaagtaattc aaggcacgca agggccataa
     3061 cccgtaaaga ggccaggccc gcgggaacca cacacggcac ttacctgtgt tctggcggca
     3121 aacccgttgc gaaaaagaac gttcacggcg actactgcac ttatatacgg ttctccccca
     3181 ccctcgggaa aaaggcggag ccagtacacg acatcacttt cccagtttac cccgcgccac
     3241 cttctctagg caccggttca attgccgacc cctcccccca acttctcggg gactgtgggc
     3301 gatgtgcgct ctgcccactg acgggcaccg gagccaattc ccactccttt caagacctag
     3361 aaggtccatt agctgcaaag attcctctct gtttaaaact ttatccatct ttgcaaagct
     3421 tacgcgtgcg gccgcaggaa cccctagtga tggagttggc cactccctct ctgcgcgctc
     3481 gctcgctcac tgaggccggg cgaccaaagg tcgcccgacg cccgggcggc ctcagtgagc
     3541 gagcgagcgc gcagctgcct gcaggacatg tgagcaaaag gccagcaaaa ggccaggaac
     3601 cgtaaaaagg ccgcgttgct ggcgtttttc cataggctcc gcccccctga cgagcatcac
     3661 aaaaatcgac gctcaagtca gaggtggcga aacccgacag gactataaag ataccaggcg
     3721 tttccccctg gaagctccct cgtgcgctct cctgttccga ccctgccgct taccggatac
     3781 ctgtccgcct ttctcccttc gggaagcgtg gcgctttctc atagctcacg ctgtaggtat
     3841 ctcagttcgg tgtaggtcgt tcgctccaag ctgggctgtg tgcacgaacc ccccgttcag
     3901 cccgaccgct gcgccttatc cggtaactat cgtcttgagt ccaacccggt aagacacgac
     3961 ttatcgccac tggcagcagc cactggtaac aggattagca gagcgaggta tgtaggcggt
     4021 gctacagagt tcttgaagtg gtggcctaac tacggctaca ctagaagaac agtatttggt
     4081 atctgcgctc tgctgaagcc agttaccttc ggaaaaagag ttggtagctc ttgatccggc
     4141 aaacaaacca ccgctggtag cggtggtttt tttgtttgca agcagcagat tacgcgcaga
     4201 aaaaaaggat ctcaagaaga tcctttgatc ttttctacgg ggtctgacgc tcagtggaac
     4261 gaaaactcac gttaagggat tttggtcatg agattatcaa aaaggatctt cacctagatc
     4321 cttttaaatt aaaaatgaag ttttaaatca atctaaagta tatatgagta aacttggtct
     4381 gacagttacc aatgcttaat cagtgaggca cctatctcag cgatctgtct atttcgttca
     4441 tccatagttg cctgactccc cgtcgtgtag ataactacga tacgggaggg cttaccatct
     4501 ggccccagtg ctgcaatgat accgcgagac ccacgctcac cggctccaga tttatcagca
     4561 ataaaccagc cagccggaag ggccgagcgc agaagtggtc ctgcaacttt atccgcctcc
     4621 atccagtcta ttaattgttg ccgggaagct agagtaagta gttcgccagt taatagtttg
     4681 cgcaacgttg ttgccattgc tacaggcatc gtggtgtcac gctcgtcgtt tggtatggct
     4741 tcattcagct ccggttccca acgatcaagg cgagttacat gatcccccat gttgtgcaaa
     4801 aaagcggtta gctccttcgg tcctccgatc gttgtcagaa gtaagttggc cgcagtgtta
     4861 tcactcatgg ttatggcagc actgcataat tctcttactg tcatgccatc cgtaagatgc
     4921 ttttctgtga ctggtgagta ctcaaccaag tcattctgag aatagtgtat gcggcgaccg
     4981 agttgctctt gcccggcgtc aatacgggat aataccgcgc cacatagcag aactttaaaa
     5041 gtgctcatca ttggaaaacg ttcttcgggg cgaaaactct caaggatctt accgctgttg
     5101 agatccagtt cgatgtaacc cactcgtgca cccaactgat cttcagcatc ttttactttc
     5161 accagcgttt ctgggtgagc aaaaacagga aggcaaaatg ccgcaaaaaa gggaataagg
     5221 gcgacacgga aatgttgaat actcatactc ttcctttttc aatattattg aagcatttat
     5281 cagggttatt gtctcatgag cggatacata tttgaatgta tttagaaaaa taaacaaata
     5341 ggggttccgc gcacatttcc ccgaaaagtg ccacctgacg tctaagaaac cattattatc
     5401 atgacattaa cctataaaaa taggcgtatc acgaggccct ttcgtctcgc gcgtttcggt
     5461 gatgacggtg aaaacctctg acacatgcag ctcccggaga cggtcacagc ttgtctgtaa
     5521 gcggatgccg ggagcagaca agcccgtcag ggcgcgtcag cgggtgttgg cgggtgtcgg
     5581 ggctggctta actatgcggc atcagagcag attgtactga gagtgcacca taaaattgta
     5641 aacgttaata ttttgttaaa attcgcgtta aatttttgtt aaatcagctc attttttaac
     5701 caatagaccg aaatcggcaa aatcccttat aaatcaaaag aatagcccga gatagagttg
     5761 agtgttgttc cagtttggaa caagagtcca ctattaaaga acgtggactc caacgtcaaa
     5821 ggnnnnnnnn nnnnnnnnnn nnnnnnnnnn nnnnnnnnnn nnnnnnnnnn nnnnnnnnnn
     5881 nnnnnnnnnn nnnnnnnnnn nnnnnnnnnn nnnnnnnnnn nnnnnnnnnn nnnnnnnnnn
     5941 nnnnnnnnnn nnnnnnnnnn nnngnnnnnn nnnnnnnnnn nnnnnnnnnn nnnnnnnnnn
     6001 nnnnnnnnnn annnnnnnnn nnnnnnnnnn nnnnnnnnnn nnnnnnnnnn nnnnnnnnnn
     6061 nnnnnnnnnn nnnnnnnnnn nnnnnnnnnn nnnnnnnnnn nnnnnntatg cggtgtgaaa
     6121 taccgcacag atgcgtaagg agaaaatacc gcatcaggcg cccctgcagg cagctgcgcg
     6181 ctcgctcgct cactgaggcc gcccgggcaa agcccgggcg tcgggcgacc tttggtcgcc
     6241 cggcctcagt gagcgagcga gcgcgcagag agggagtggc caactccatc actaggggtt
     6301 cctgcggccg ctcggtccgc acgtgagatc tcatgcctgc tattgtcttc ccaatcctcc
     6361 cccttgctgt cctgccccac cccacccccc agaatagaat gacacctact cagacaatgc
     6421 gatgcaattt cctcatttta ttaggaaagg acagtgggag tggcaccttc cagggtcaag
     6481 gaaggcacgg gggaggggca aacaacagat ggctggcaac tagaaggcac agtcgaagat
     6541 ctctcgagca gcgctcggta tcgatgcggg gaggcggccc aaagggagat ccgactcgtc
     6601 tgagggcgaa ggcgaagacg cggaagaggc cgcagagccg gcagcaggcc gcgggaagga
     6661 aggtccgctg gattgagggc cgaagggacg tagcagaagg acgtcccgcg cagaatccag
     6721 gtggcaacat aggcgagcag ccaaggaaag gacgatgatt tccccgacaa caccacggaa
     6781 ttgtcagtgc ccaacagccg agcccctgtc cagcagcggg caaggcaggc ggcgatgagt
     6841 tccgccgtgg caatagggag ggggaaagcg aaagtcccgg aaaggagctg acaggtggtg
     6901 gcaatgcccc aaccagtggg ggttgcgtca gcaaacacag tgcacaccac gccacgttgc
     6961 ctgacaacgg gccacaactc ctcataaaga gacagcaacc aggatttata caaggaggag
     7021 aaaatgaaag ccatacggga agcaatagca tgatacaaag gcattaaagc agcgtatcca
     7081 catagcgtaa aaggagcaac atagttaaga ataccagtca atctttcaca aattttgtaa
     7141 tcca
//
