>Addgene plasmid #114368 | pAAV-EF1α-DIO-ReaChR-P2A-dTomato | depositor full sequence | sequence record 215859 | pAAV-EF1α-DIO-ReaChR-P2A-dTomato sequence 7148 bps
CCTGCAGGCAGCTGCGCGCTCGCTCGCTCACTGAGGCCGCCCGGGCAAAGCCCGGGCGTCGGGCGACCTT
TGGTCGCCCGGCCTCAGTGAGCGAGCGAGCGCGCAGAGAGGGAGTGGCCAACTCCATCACTAGGGGTTCC
TGCGGCCGCACGCGTAAGCTTTGCAAAGATGGATAAAGTTTTAAACAGAGAGGAATCTTTGCAGCTAATG
GACCTTCTAGGTCTTGAAAGGAGTGGGAATTGGCTCCGGTGCCCGTCAGTGGGCAGAGCGCACATCGCCC
ACAGTCCCCGAGAAGTTGGGGGGAGGGGTCGGCAATTGAACCGGTGCCTAGAGAAGGTGGCGCGGGGTAA
ACTGGGAAAGTGATGTCGTGTACTGGCTCCGCCTTTTTCCCGAGGGTGGGGGAGAACCGTATATAAGTGC
AGTAGTCGCCGTGAACGTTCTTTTTCGCAACGGGTTTGCCGCCAGAACACAGGTAAGTGCCGTGTGTGGT
TCCCGCGGGCCTGGCCTCTTTACGGGTTATGGCCCTTGCGTGCCTTGAATTACTTCCACCTGGCTGCAGT
ACGTGATTCTTGATCCCGAGCTTCGGGTTGGAAGTGGGTGGGAGAGTTCGAGGCCTTGCGCTTAAGGAGC
CCCTTCGCCTCGTGCTTGAGTTGAGGCCTGGCCTGGGCGCTGGGGCCGCCGCGTGCGAATCTGGTGGCAC
CTTCGCGCCTGTCTCGCTGCTTTCGATAAGTCTCTAGCCATTTAAAATTTTTGATGACCTGCTGCGACGC
TTTTTTTCTGGCAAGATAGTCTTGTAAATGCGGGCCAAGATCTGCACACTGGTATTTCGGTTTTTGGGGC
CGCGGGCGGCGACGGGGCCCGTGCGTCCCAGCGCACATGTTCGGCGAGGCGGGGCCTGCGAGCGCGGCCA
CCGAGAATCGGACGGGGGTAGTCTCAAGCTGGCCGGCCTGCTCTGGTGCCTGGCCTCGCGCCGCCGTGTA
TCGCCCCGCCCTGGGCGGCAAGGCTGGCCCGGTCGGCACCAGTTGCGTGAGCGGAAAGATGGCCGCTTCC
CGGCCCTGCTGCAGGGAGCTCAAAATGGAGGACGCGGCGCTCGGGAGAGCGGGCGGGTGAGTCACCCACA
CAAAGGAAAAGGGCCTTTCCGTCCTCAGCCGTCGCTTCATGTGACTCCACGGAGTACCGGGCGCCGTCCA
GGCACCTCGATTAGTTCTCGAGCTTTTGGAGTACGTCGTCTTTAGGTTGGGGGGAGGGGTTTTATGCGAT
GGAGTTTCCCCACACTGAGTGGGTGGAGACTGAAGTTAGGCCAGCTTGGCACTTGATGTAATTCTCCTTG
GAATTTGCCCTTTTTGAGTTTGGATCTTGGTTCATTCTCAAGCCTCAGACAGTGGTTCAAAGTTTTTTTC
TTCCATTTCAGGTGTCGTGAGGTACCGGATCCTCTAGAGTCGACTCCGGAATAACTTCGTATAGGATACT
TTATACGAAGTTATGCAGAATGGTAGCTGGATTGTAGCTGCTATTAGCAATATGAAACCTCTTAATAACT
TCGTATAGCATACATTATACGAAGTTATGGCGCGCCGTCGACTTACTTGTACAGCTCGTCCATGCCGTAC
AGGAACAGGTGGTGGCGGCCCTCGGAGCGCTCGTACTGTTCCACGATGGTGTAGTCCTCGTTGTGGGAGG
TGATGTCCAGCTTGGTGTCCACGTAGTAGTAGCCGGGCAGTTGCACGGGCTTCTTGGCCATGTAGATGGT
CTTGAACTCCACCAGGTAGTGGCCGCCGTCCTTCAGCTTCAGGGCCTGGTGGATCTCGCCCTTCAGCACG
CCGTCGCGGGGGTACAGGCGCTCGGTGGAGGCCTCCCAGCCCATGGTCTTCTTCTGCATTACGGGGCCGT
CGGGGGGGAAGTTGGTGCCGCGCATCTTCACCTTGTAGATCAGCGTGCCGTCCTGCAGGGAGGAGTCCTG
GGTCACGGTCACCAGACCGCCGTCCTCGAAGTTCATCACGCGCTCCCACTTGAAGCCCTCGGGGAAGGAC
AGCTTCTTGTAATCGGGGATGTCGGCGGGGTGCTTCACGTACGCCTTGGAGCCGTACATGAACTGGGGGG
ACAGGATGTCCCAGGCGAAGGGCAGGGGGCCGCCCTTGGTCACCTTCAGCTTGGCGGTCTGGGTGCCCTC
GTAGGGGCGGCCCTCGCCCTCGCCCTCGATCTCGAACTCGTGGCCGTTCATGGAGCCCTCCATGCGCACC
TTGAAGCGCATGAACTCTTTGATGACCTCCTCGCCCTTGCTCACCATTGGCCCGGGATTCTCTTCGACAT
CCCCTGCTTGTTTCAACAGGGAGAAGTTAGTGGCTCCGCTTCCGTTAACGCTGCTCTCGTACTTATCTTC
TTCTTCCGCCACCAGGGTTTCCACTTCCATTTCCTGGCCCGCAATGGTAATTTTCTGTTTTTTGCGAATA
TCGCCATACAGCAGAATATGTTCATGAATTTTCACGCGCAGATAGTTGCCCAGCACGCCCCACATGTTCT
TCGCAATCAGATCCAGAATGCTATGGCCAATCGCGCTGCCATACGGGCTAATATGGCCGAAGCCCTCGGG
GCCCAGCAGGAACAGCACGGGGAACATGCCCCAGCTCACGAAGAACAGCCAGGCCATGGCTCTCACCAGC
TGTCTGCACAGGCCTTTCGGCACGGTATGAAACGCTTCAATATACACTTTGGCCGCATGAAAATAGGTAT
ACATGCCATAGCTCAGGCTAATCAGAAAAAACAGAATTTTGGTCCAGCCGGTGCACATCGCGCTGGTCGC
GCCCCACACAATGCAGCCCACGTCGCTCACCAGCAGGCCCATGGTGCGTTTGCTATAATCATCTTTCAGG
CCGGTCAGGTTGCTCAGATGAATCAGAATCACGGGGCAGGTCAGCAGCCATTCGCCATAGCGCATCCACA
CCACGCCGTTGCCGCTGCTCAGCCACAGGGTCGCCGGGCTATCAAATTCATGAAACGCTTCAATAATGCT
TTTCATCATTTCAATCAGCGCCACATACACTTCTTCCCAGCCGCAGGTCGCGCGCCACGCCTGATACGCA
TACCAGCCCAGGCACGCCACGCTCAGCGCAAACACCACCCACTGCAGGATGTTGGCGGCCAGCTTCTCGG
CGTTGGTGCCGTTACTCTTCAGCCAGGCCAGGCAGAAGCACTGGCCGTTGTTGGGGATGCAGATCACGCT
GCCGTTGTTCTCCAGGGTGTAGCTGGTCTGGAACAGCATTCTCTCGTGGGCTCTGTGGAACACGTAGTCG
GGGCCGTCCTGGGTGGCCACGGGCACGGTGGCGTCGCTGCCGGTGCTGGCGCCGGCGCTGCCGGCGGCCA
GGGCCACGGCCAGGGCCAGGGCCAGCAGCCAGGGTCTTCTGCTCACCATGGTGGCGCCGCTAGCATAACT
TCGTATAAAGTATCCTATACGAAGTTATTTGCCTTAACCCAGAAATTATCACTGTTATTCTTTAGAATGG
TGCAAAGAATAACTTCGTATAATGTATGCTATACGAAGTTATGAATTCGATATCAAGCTTATCGATAATC
AACCTCTGGATTACAAAATTTGTGAAAGATTGACTGGTATTCTTAACTATGTTGCTCCTTTTACGCTATG
TGGATACGCTGCTTTAATGCCTTTGTATCATGCTATTGCTTCCCGTATGGCTTTCATTTTCTCCTCCTTG
TATAAATCCTGGTTGCTGTCTCTTTATGAGGAGTTGTGGCCCGTTGTCAGGCAACGTGGCGTGGTGTGCA
CTGTGTTTGCTGACGCAACCCCCACTGGTTGGGGCATTGCCACCACCTGTCAGCTCCTTTCCGGGACTTT
CGCTTTCCCCCTCCCTATTGCCACGGCGGAACTCATCGCCGCCTGCCTTGCCCGCTGCTGGACAGGGGCT
CGGCTGTTGGGCACTGACAATTCCGTGGTGTTGTCGGGGAAATCATCGTCCTTTCCTTGGCTGCTCGCCT
ATGTTGCCACCTGGATTCTGCGCGGGACGTCCTTCTGCTACGTCCCTTCGGCCCTCAATCCAGCGGACCT
TCCTTCCCGCGGCCTGCTGCCGGCTCTGCGGCCTCTTCCGCGTCTTCGCCTTCGCCCTCAGACGAGTCGG
ATCTCCCTTTGGGCCGCCTCCCCGCATCGATACCGAGCGCTGCTCGAGAGATCTCGACTGTGCCTTCTAG
TTGCCAGCCATCTGTTGTTTGCCCCTCCCCCGTGCCTTCCTTGACCCTGGAAGGTGCCACTCCCACTGTC
CTTTCCTAATAAAATGAGGAAATTGCATCGCATTGTCTGAGTAGGTGTCATTCTATTCTGGGGGGTGGGG
TGGGGCAGGACAGCAAGGGGGAGGATTGGGAAGACAATAGCAGGCATGCACGTGCGGACCGAGCGGCCGC
AGGAACCCCTAGTGATGGAGTTGGCCACTCCCTCTCTGCGCGCTCGCTCGCTCACTGAGGCCGGGCGACC
AAAGGTCGCCCGACGCCCGGGCTTTGCCCGGGCGGCCTCAGTGAGCGAGCGAGCGCGCAGCTGCCTGCAG
GGGCGCCTGATGCGGTATTTTCTCCTTACGCATCTGTGCGGTATTTCACACCGCATA
[142 nt withheld, positions 4608-4749]
C
[141 nt withheld, positions 4751-4891]
CCTTTGACGTTGGAGTCCACGTTCTTTAATAGTGGACTCTTGTTCCAAACTGGAACAACACTCAACCCTA
TCTCGGGCTATTCTTTTGATTTATAAGGGATTTTGCCGATTTCGGCCTATTGGTTAAAAAATGAGCTGAT
TTAACAAAAATTTAACGCGAATTTTAACAAAATATTAACGTTTACAATTTTATGGTGCACTCTCAGTACA
ATCTGCTCTGATGCCGCATAGTTAAGCCAGCCCCGACACCCGCCAACACCCGCTGACGCGCCCTGACGGG
CTTGTCTGCTCCCGGCATCCGCTTACAGACAAGCTGTGACCGTCTCCGGGAGCTGCATGTGTCAGAGGTT
TTCACCGTCATCACCGAAACGCGCGAGACGAAAGGGCCTCGTGATACGCCTATTTTTATAGGTTAATGTC
ATGATAATAATGGTTTCTTAGACGTCAGGTGGCACTTTTCGGGGAAATGTGCGCGGAACCCCTATTTGTT
TATTTTTCTAAATACATTCAAATATGTATCCGCTCATGAGACAATAACCCTGATAAATGCTTCAATAATA
TTGAAAAAGGAAGAGTATGAGTATTCAACATTTCCGTGTCGCCCTTATTCCCTTTTTTGCGGCATTTTGC
CTTCCTGTTTTTGCTCACCCAGAAACGCTGGTGAAAGTAAAAGATGCTGAAGATCAGTTGGGTGCACGAG
TGGGTTACATCGAACTGGATCTCAACAGCGGTAAGATCCTTGAGAGTTTTCGCCCCGAAGAACGTTTTCC
AATGATGAGCACTTTTAAAGTTCTGCTATGTGGCGCGGTATTATCCCGTATTGACGCCGGGCAAGAGCAA
CTCGGTCGCCGCATACACTATTCTCAGAATGACTTGGTTGAGTACTCACCAGTCACAGAAAAGCATCTTA
CGGATGGCATGACAGTAAGAGAATTATGCAGTGCTGCCATAACCATGAGTGATAACACTGCGGCCAACTT
ACTTCTGACAACGATCGGAGGACCGAAGGAGCTAACCGCTTTTTTGCACAACATGGGGGATCATGTAACT
CGCCTTGATCGTTGGGAACCGGAGCTGAATGAAGCCATACCAAACGACGAGCGTGACACCACGATGCCTG
TAGCAATGGCAACAACGTTGCGCAAACTATTAACTGGCGAACTACTTACTCTAGCTTCCCGGCAACAATT
AATAGACTGGATGGAGGCGGATAAAGTTGCAGGACCACTTCTGCGCTCGGCCCTTCCGGCTGGCTGGTTT
ATTGCTGATAAATCTGGAGCCGGTGAGCGTGGGTCTCGCGGTATCATTGCAGCACTGGGGCCAGATGGTA
AGCCCTCCCGTATCGTAGTTATCTACACGACGGGGAGTCAGGCAACTATGGATGAACGAAATAGACAGAT
CGCTGAGATAGGTGCCTCACTGATTAAGCATTGGTAACTGTCAGACCAAGTTTACTCATATATACTTTAG
ATTGATTTAAAACTTCATTTTTAATTTAAAAGGATCTAGGTGAAGATCCTTTTTGATAATCTCATGACCA
AAATCCCTTAACGTGAGTTTTCGTTCCACTGAGCGTCAGACCCCGTAGAAAAGATCAAAGGATCTTCTTG
AGATCCTTTTTTTCTGCGCGTAATCTGCTGCTTGCAAACAAAAAAACCACCGCTACCAGCGGTGGTTTGT
TTGCCGGATCAAGAGCTACCAACTCTTTTTCCGAAGGTAACTGGCTTCAGCAGAGCGCAGATACCAAATA
CTGTCCTTCTAGTGTAGCCGTAGTTAGGCCACCACTTCAAGAACTCTGTAGCACCGCCTACATACCTCGC
TCTGCTAATCCTGTTACCAGTGGCTGCTGCCAGTGGCGATAAGTCGTGTCTTACCGGGTTGGACTCAAGA
CGATAGTTACCGGATAAGGCGCAGCGGTCGGGCTGAACGGGGGGTTCGTGCACACAGCCCAGCTTGGAGC
GAACGACCTACACCGAACTGAGATACCTACAGCGTGAGCTATGAGAAAGCGCCACGCTTCCCGAAGGGAG
AAAGGCGGACAGGTATCCGGTAAGCGGCAGGGTCGGAACAGGAGAGCGCACGAGGGAGCTTCCAGGGGGA
AACGCCTGGTATCTTTATAGTCCTGTCGGGTTTCGCCACCTCTGACTTGAGCGTCGATTTTTGTGATGCT
CGTCAGGGGGGCGGAGCCTATGGAAAAACGCCAGCAACGCGGCCTTTTTACGGTTCCTGGCCTTTTGCTG
GCCTTTTGCTCACATGT
Features (pLannotate 1.2.2; 22 found; start..end, strand, type, name):
      1..141     -  repeat_region  AAV2 ITR: inverted terminal repeat of adeno-associated virus serotype 2 inverted
    169..235     +  CDS            small t antigen (fragment): SV40 (simian virus 40) small t antigen
    242..1420    +  promoter       EF-1α promoter: strong constitutive promoter for human elongation factor EF-1α
   1427..1444    +  misc_feature   MCS (fragment): pUC18/19 multiple cloning site
   1451..1484    +  protein_bind   lox2272: Cre-mediated recombination occurs in the 8-bp core sequence (GGATACTT). lox2272 sites are compatible with each other, but incompatible with loxP or loxN sites (Lee and Saito, 1988). Cre recombinase
   1485..1534    -  intron         β-globin intron (fragment): internally truncated intron from human β-globin
   1535..1568    +  protein_bind   loxP: Cre-mediated recombination occurs in the 8-bp core sequence (GCATACAT). Cre recombinase
   1586..2287    -  CDS            dTomato: dTomato is a basic (constitutively fluorescent) orange fluorescent protein published in 2004, derived from Discosoma sp.. It is reported to be a somewhat slowly-maturing dimer with low acid sensitivity.
   3425..3458    -  protein_bind   lox2272: Cre-mediated recombination occurs in the 8-bp core sequence (GGATACTT). lox2272 sites are compatible with each other, but incompatible with loxP or loxN sites (Lee and Saito, 1988). Cre recombinase
   3459..3508    -  intron         β-globin intron (fragment): internally truncated intron from human β-globin
   3509..3542    -  protein_bind   loxP: Cre-mediated recombination occurs in the 8-bp core sequence (GCATACAT). Cre recombinase
   3543..3567    +  misc_feature   MCS (fragment): pBluescript multiple cloning site
   3567..4155    +  misc_feature   WPRE: woodchuck hepatitis virus posttranscriptional regulatory element
   4188..4299    +  polyA_signal   bGH poly(A) signal: bovine growth hormone polyadenylation signal
   4411..4551    +  repeat_region  AAV2 ITR: inverted terminal repeat of adeno-associated virus serotype 2 inverted
   4556..4607    -  misc_feature   bom (fragment): basis of mobility region from pBR322
   4626..5006    +  rep_origin     M13 ori (sequence partly withheld): M13 bacteriophage origin of replication; arrow indicates direction of (+) strand synthesis
   5082..5131    -  misc_feature   bom (fragment): basis of mobility region from pBR322
   5233..5268    -  CDS            rop (fragment): Rop protein, which maintains plasmids at low copy number; rop
   5363..5467    +  promoter       AmpR promoter: bla
   5468..6328    +  CDS            AmpR: β-lactamase; bla; confers resistance to ampicillin, carbenicillin, and related antibiotics
   6499..7087    +  rep_origin     ori: high-copy-number ColE1/pMB1/pBR322/pUC origin of replication
