[The description below was written by a language model from this plasmid's Addgene catalogue record, the feature table of its GenBank file and pLannotate feature annotations shown in this document.]
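Description:
pAAV-EF1α-DIO-ReaChR-P2A-dTomato is an AAV transfer plasmid for Cre-dependent mammalian expression of ReaChR, a red-shifted channelrhodopsin variant, together with the red fluorescent protein dTomato. It is about 7.1 kb in total. It is propagated in bacteria through a high-copy ColE1/pUC-type origin and selected with ampicillin via the β-lactamase gene. An f1/M13 phage origin is also present in the backbone. Two AAV2 inverted terminal repeats flank the expression cassette, so the region between them can be packaged into recombinant AAV particles when replication and capsid functions are supplied separately.

Between the ITRs, the human EF-1α promoter, including its first intron, drives a double-floxed inverted open reading frame (DIO) cassette. This is followed by a WPRE, which enhances transcript stability and expression, and a bovine growth hormone polyadenylation signal. The ReaChR-P2A-dTomato coding sequence, preceded by a Kozak consensus, sits in the antisense orientation relative to the promoter. It is bracketed by oppositely oriented pairs of loxP and lox2272 sites, which are mutually incompatible. Without Cre, no functional transcript is made. With Cre, recombination flips the cassette into the sense orientation and then excises one site of each pair, which locks it in place. The P2A peptide causes ribosomal skipping, so the opsin and dTomato are produced as separate polypeptides rather than as a fusion. dTomato therefore marks expressing cells without being attached to the channel.

The two feature tables describe the same plasmid in opposite orientations and differ by a few bases in length. Neither annotates the ReaChR coding region itself. The record notes that the backbone came from a related DIO-oChIEF vector and that the opsin came from a FLEX-ReaChR construct. The plasmid is suited to optogenetic activation of genetically defined, Cre-expressing neurons with red-shifted light.
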