Addgene plasmid #114368: pAAV-EF1α-DIO-ReaChR-P2A-dTomato
Purpose: expresses a Cre-dependent red light-shifted channelrhodopsin variant
Depositing lab: Mingshan Xue. Depositing organization: Baylor College of Medicine. Publication: Targeting light-gated chloride channels to neuronal somatodendritic domain reduces their excitatory effect in the axon. Messier JE, Chen H, Cai ZL, Xue M. Elife. 2018 Aug 9;7. pii: 38506. doi: 10.7554/eLife.38506. PubMed 30091701.
Backbone
  Vector backbone: pAAV
  Backbone size w/o insert (bp): 5324
  Total vector size (bp): 7148
  Vector type: Mammalian Expression, AAV
Growth in bacteria
  Bacterial resistance: Ampicillin, 100 μg/mL
  Growth temperature: 37°C
  Growth strain: NEB Stable
  Copy number: Unknown
Gene/Insert
  Gene/Insert name: ReaChR-P2A-dTomato (alt name: red light shifted channelrhodopsin)
  Insert size (bp): 1824
  Promoter: EF1a
  Tag / fusion protein: dTomato (C terminal on insert)
  Cloning method: Restriction Enzyme; 5′ cloning site AscI, BsrGI (unknown if destroyed); 3′ cloning site NheI, BmtI (not destroyed)
  Sequencing primers: 5′ TCAAGCCTCAGACAGTGGTTC (Ef1a-F); 3′ CATAGCGTAAAAGGAGCAACA (WPRE-R)
Resource information
  A portion of this plasmid was derived from a plasmid made by: Backbone from pAAV-EF1α-DIO-oChIEF(E163A T199C)-P2A-dTomato (Addgene #51094); ReaChR insert from pAAV-hSyn-FLEX-ReaChR-Citrine (Addgene #50955)
Terms and licenses: Academic/Nonprofit Terms; Industry Terms: Not Available to Industry
Depositor comments: Please visit https://www.biorxiv.org/content/early/2018/05/25/331165.1 for bioRxiv preprint.
How to cite: pAAV-EF1α-DIO-ReaChR-P2A-dTomato was a gift from Mingshan Xue (Addgene plasmid # 114368 ; http://n2t.net/addgene:114368 ; RRID:Addgene_114368)
